>Addgene plasmid #180236 | pET303-ColE1-TR-del1-40 | addgene full sequence | sequence record 358069 | Addgene NGS Result
GGTTTGCGTATTGGGCGCCAGGGTGGTTTTTCTTTTCACCAGTGAGACGGGCAACAGCTGATTGCCCTTC
ACCGCCTGGCCCTGAGAGAGTTGCAGCAAGCGGTCCACGCTGGTTTGCCCCAGCAGGCGAAAATCCTGTT
TGATGGTGGTTAACGGCGGGATATAACATGAGCTGTCTTCGGTATCGTCGTATCCCACTACCGAGATATC
CGCACCAACGCGCAGCCCGGACTCGGTAATGGCGCGCATTGCGCCCAGCGCCATCTGATCGTTGGCAACC
AGCATCGCAGTGGGAACGATGCCCTCATTCAGCATTTGCATGGTTTGTTGAAAACCGGACATGGCACTCC
AGTCGCCTTCCCGTTCCGCTATCGGCTGAATTTGATTGCGAGTGAGATATTTATGCCAGCCAGCCAGACG
CAGACGCGCCGAGACAGAACTTAATGGGCCCGCTAACAGCGCGATTTGCTGGTGACCCAATGCGACCAGA
TGCTCCACGCCCAGTCGCGTACCGTCTTCATGGGAGAAAATAATACTGTTGATGGGTGTCTGGTCAGAGA
CATCAAGAAATAACGCCGGAACATTAGTGCAGGCAGCTTCCACAGCAATGGCATCCTGGTCATCCAGCGG
ATAGTTAATAATCAGCCCACTGACGCGTTGCGCGAGAAGATTGTGCACCGCCGCTTTACAGGCTTCGACG
CCGCTTCGTTCTACCATCGACACCACCACGCTGGCACCCAGTTGATCGGCGCGAGATTTAATCGCCGCGA
CAATTTGCGACGGCGCGTGCAGGGCCAGACTGGAGGTGGCAACGCCAATCAGCAACGACTGTTTGCCCGC
CAGTTGTTGTGCCACGCGGTTGGGAATGTAATTCAGCTCCGCCATCGCCGCTTCCACTTTTTCCCGCGTT
TTCGCAGAAACGTGGCTGGCCTGGTTCACCACGCGGGAAACGGTCTGATAAGAGACACCGGCATACTCTG
CGACATCGTATAACGTTACTGGTTTCACATTCACCACCCTGAATTGACTCTCTTCCGGGCGCTATCATGC
CATACCGCGAAAGGTTTTGCGCCATTCGATGGTGTCCGGGATCTCGACGCTCTCCCTTATGCGACTCCTG
CATTAGGAAGCAGCCCAGTAGTAGGTTGAGGCCGTTGAGCACCGCCGCCGCAAGGAATGGTGCATGCAAG
GAGATGGCGCCCAACAGTCCCCCGGCCACGGGGCCTGCCACCATACCCACGCCGAAACAAGCGCTCATGA
GCCCGAAGTGGCGAGCCCGATCTTCCCCATCGGTGATGTCGGCGATATAGGCGCCAGCAACCGCACCTGT
GGCGCCGGTGATGCCGGCCACGATGCGTCCGGCGTAGAGGATCGAGATCGATCTCGATCCCGCGAAATTA
ATACGACTCACTATAGGGGAATTGTGAGCGGATAACAATTCCCCTCTAGTAATAATTTTGTTTAACTTTA
AGAAGGAGGTCTAGAATGGGAGGCAGTAAAAGTGAAAGTTCTGCAGCTATTCATGCAACTGCTAAATGGT
CTACTGCTCAATTAAAGAAAACACAGGCAGAGCAGGCTGCCCGGGCAAAAGCTGCAGCGGAAGCACAGGC
GAAAGCAAAGGCAAACAGGGATGCGCTGACTCAGCGCCTGAAGGATATCGTAAATGAGGCTCTTCGTCAC
AATGCCTCACGTACGCCTTCAGCAACAGAGCTTGCTCATGCTAATAATGCAGCTATGCAGGCGGAAGACG
AGCGTTTGCGCCTTGCGAAAGCAGAAGAAAAAGCCCGTAAAGAAGCGGAAGCAGCAGAAAAGGCTTTTCA
GGAAGCAGAACAACGACGTAAAGAGATTGAACGGGAGAAGGCTGAAACAGAACGCCAGTTGAAACTGGCT
GAAGCTGAAGAGAAACGACTGGCTGCATTGAGTGAAGAAGCTAAAGCTGTTGAGATCGCCCAAAAAAAAC
TTTCTGCTGCACAATCTGAAGTGGTGAAAATGGATGGAGAGATTAAGACTCTCAATTCTCGTTTAAGCTC
CAGTATCCATGCCCGTGATGCAGAAATGAAAACGCTCGCTGGAAAACGAAATGAACTGGCTCAGGCATCC
GCTAAATATAAAGAACTGGATGAGCTGGTCAAAAAACTATCACCAAGAGCCAATGATCCGCTTCAGAACC
GTCCTTTTTTTGAAGCAACCAGACGACGGGTTGGGGCCGGTAAGATTAGAGAAGAAAAACAAAAACAGGT
AACAGCATCAGAAACACGTATTAACCGGATAAATGCTGATATAACTCAGATCCAGAAGGCTATTTCTCAG
GTCAGTAATAATCGTAATGCCGGTATCGCTCGTGTTCATGAAGCTGAAGAAAATTTGAAAAAAGCACAGA
ATAATCTCCTTAATTCACAGATTAAGGATGCTGTTGATGCAACAGTTAGCTTTTATCAAACGCTGACTGA
AAAATATGGTCTCGAGCACCACCACCACCACCACTGAGATCCGGCTGCTAACAAAGCCCGAAAGGAAGCT
GAGTTGGCTGCTGCCACCGCTGAGCAATAACTAGCATAACCCCTTGGGGCCTCTAAACGGGTCTTGAGGG
GTTTTTTGCTGAAAGGAGGAACTATATCCGGATTGGCGAATGGG
[124 nt withheld, positions 2635-2758]
C
[91 nt withheld, positions 2760-2850]
A
[49 nt withheld, positions 2852-2900]
CCTTTGACGTTGGAGTCCACGTTCTTT
[37 nt withheld, positions 2928-2964]
ACCATATCTCGGTCTATTCTTTTGATTTATAAGGGATTTTGCCGATTTCGGCCTATTGGTTAAAAAATGA
GCTGATTTAACAAAAATTTAACGCGAATTTTAACAAAATATTAACGCTTACAATTTAGGTGGCACTTTTC
GGGGAAATGTGCGCGGAACCCCTATTTGTTTATTTTTCTAAATACATTCAAATATGTATCCGCTCATGAG
ACAATAACCCTGATAAATGCTTCAATAATATTGAAAAAGGAAGAGTATGAGTATTCAACATTTCCGTGTC
GCCCTTATTCCCTTTTTTGCGGCATTTTGCCTTCCTGTTTTTGCTCACCCAGAAACGCTGGTGAAAGTAA
AAGATGCTGAAGATCAGTTGGGTGCACGAGTGGGTTACATCGAACTGGATCTCAACAGCGGTAAGATCCT
TGAGAGTTTTCGCCCCGAAGAACGTTTTCCAATGATGAGCACTTTTAAAGTTCTGCTATGTGGCGCGGTA
TTATCCCGTATTGACGCCGGGCAAGAGCAACTCGGTCGCCGCATACACTATTCTCAGAATGACTTGGTTG
AGTACTCACCAGTCACAGAAAAGCATCTTACGGATGGCATGACAGTAAGAGAATTATGCAGTGCTGCCAT
AACCATGAGTGATAACACTGCGGCCAACTTACTTCTGACAACGATCGGAGGACCGAAGGAGCTAACCGCT
TTTTTGCACAACATGGGGGATCATGTAACTCGCCTTGATCGTTGGGAACCGGAGCTGAATGAAGCCATAC
CAAACGACGAGCGTGACACCACGATGCCTGCAGCAATGGCAACAACGTTGCGCAAACTATTAACTGGCGA
ACTACTTACTCTAGCTTCCCGGCAACAATTAATAGACTGGATGGAGGCGGATAAAGTTGCAGGACCACTT
CTGCGCTCGGCCCTTCCGGCTGGCTGGTTTATTGCTGATAAATCTGGAGCCGGTGAGCGTGGGTCTCGCG
GTATCATTGCAGCACTGGGGCCAGATGGTAAGCCCTCCCGTATCGTAGTTATCTACACGACGGGGAGTCA
GGCAACTATGGATGAACGAAATAGACAGATCGCTGAGATAGGTGCCTCACTGATTAAGCATTGGTAACTG
TCAGACCAAGTTTACTCATATATACTTTAGATTGATTTAAAACTTCATTTTTAATTTAAAAGGATCTAGG
TGAAGATCCTTTTTGATAATCTCATGACCAAAATCCCTTAACGTGAGTTTTCGTTCCACTGAGCGTCAGA
CCCCGTAGAAAAGATCAAAGGATCTTCTTGAGATCCTTTTTTTCTGCGCGTAATCTGCTGCTTGCAAACA
AAAAAACCACCGCTACCAGCGGTGGTTTGTTTGCCGGATCAAGAGCTACCAACTCTTTTTCCGAAGGTAA
CTGGCTTCAGCAGAGCGCAGATACCAAATACTGTCCTTCTAGTGTAGCCGTAGTTAGGCCACCACTTCAA
GAACTCTGTAGCACCGCCTACATACCTCGCTCTGCTAATCCTGTTACCAGTGGCTGCTGCCAGTGGCGAT
AAGTCGTGTCTTACCGGGTTGGACTCAAGACGATAGTTACCGGATAAGGCGCAGCGGTCGGGCTGAACGG
GGGGTTCGTGCACACAGCCCAGCTTGGAGCGAACGACCTACACCGAACTGAGATACCTACAGCGTGAGCT
ATGAGAAAGCGCCACGCTTCCCGAAGGGAGAAAGGCGGACAGGTATCCGGTAAGCGGCAGGGTCGGAACA
GGAGAGCGCACGAGGGAGCTTCCAGGGGGAAACGCCTGGTATCTTTATAGTCCTGTCGGGTTTCGCCACC
TCTGACTTGAGCGTCGATTTTTGTGATGCTCGTCAGGGGGGCGGAGCCTATGGAAAAACGCCAGCAACGC
GGCCTTTTTACGGTTCCTGGCCTTTTGCTGGCCTTTTGCTCACATGTTCTTTCCTGCGTTATCCCCTGAT
TCTGTGGATAACCGTATTACCGCCTTTGAGTGAGCTGATACCGCTCGCCGCAGCCGAACGACCGAGCGCA
GCGAGTCAGTGAGCGAGGAAGCGGAAGAGCGCCTGATGCGGTATTTTCTCCTTACGCATCTGTGCGGTAT
TTCACACCGCAATGGTGCACTCTCAGTACAATCTGCTCTGATGCCGCATAGTTAAGCCAGTATACACTCC
GCTATCGCTACGTGACTGGGTCATGGCTGCGCCCCGACACCCGCCAACACCCGCTGACGCGCCCTGACGG
GCTTGTCTGCTCCCGGCATCCGCTTACAGACAAGCTGTGACCGTCTCCGGGAGCTGCATGTGTCAGAGGT
TTTCACCGTCATCACCGAAACGCGCGAGGCAGCTGCGGTAAAGCTCATCAGCGTGGTCGTGAAGCGATTC
ACAGATGTCTGCCTGTTCATCCGCGTCCAGCTCGTTGAGTTTCTCCAGAAGCGTTAATGTCTGGCTTCTG
ATAAAGCGGGCCATGTTAAGGGCGGTTTTTTCCTGTTTGGTCACTGATGCCTCCGTGTAAGGGGGATTTC
TGTTCATGGGGGTAATGATACCGATGAAACGAGAGAGGATGCTCACGATACGGGTTACTGATGATGAACA
TGCCCGGTTACTGGAACGTTGTGAGGGTAAACAACTGGCGGTATGGATGCGGCGGGACCAGAGAAAAATC
ACTCAGGGTCAATGCCAGCGCTTCGTTAATACAGATGTAGGTGTTCCACAGGGTAGCCAGCAGCATCCTG
CGATGCAGATCCGGAACATAATGGTGCAGGGCGCTGACTTCCGCGTTTCCAGACTTTACGAAACACGGAA
ACCGAAGACCATTCATGTTGTTGCTCAGGTCGCAGACGTTTTGCAGCAGCAGTCGCTTCACGTTCGCTCG
CGTATCGGTGATTCATTCTGCTAACCAGTAAGGCAACCCCGCCAGCCTAGCCGGGTCCTCAACGACAGGA
GCACGATCATGCGCACCCGTGGGGCCGCCATGCCGGCGATAATGGCCTGCTTCTCGCCGAAACGTTTGGT
GGCGGGACCAGTGACGAAGGCTTGAGCGAGGGCGTGCAAGATTCCGAATACCGCAAGCGACAGGCCGATC
ATCGTCGCGCTCCAGCGAAAGCGGTCCTCGCCGAAAATGACCCAGAGCGCTGCCGGCACCTGTCCTACGA
GTTGCATGATAAAGAAGACAGTCATAAGTGCGGCGACGATAGTCATGCCCCGCGCCCACCGGAAGGAGCT
GACTGGGTTGAAGGCTCTCAAGGGCATCGGTCGAGATCCCGGTGCCTAATGAGTGAGCTAACTTACATTA
ATTGCGTTGCGCTCACTGCCCGCTTTCCAGTCGGGAAACCTGTCGTGCCAGCTGCATTAATGAATCGGCC
AACGCGCGGGGAGAGGC
Features (pLannotate 1.2.2; 19 found; start..end, strand, type, name):
   1009..1086    -  promoter       lacI promoter: lacI
   1094..1373    -  CDS            TcR (fragment): tetracycline efflux protein; tet; confers resistance to tetracycline
   1399..1417    +  promoter       T7 promoter: promoter for bacteriophage T7 RNA polymerase
   1418..1442    +  protein_bind   lac operator: The lac repressor binds to the lac operator to inhibit transcription in E. coli. This inhibition can be relieved by adding lactose or isopropyl-β-D-thiogalactopyranoside (IPTG). lac repressor encoded by lacI
   1458..1478    +  RBS            RBS: efficient ribosome binding site from bacteriophage T7 gene 10 (Olins and Rangwala, 1989)
   1507..2460    +  CDS            cea (fragment): CEA1_ECOLX - Experimental evidence at protein level: Swiss-Prot protein existence level 1. Colicins are polypeptide toxins produced by and active against E.coli and closely related bacteria. From Escherichia coli.
   2467..2484    +  CDS            9xHis (fragment): 9xHis affinity tag
   2494..2543    +  CDS            SET1 (fragment): solubility-enhancement tag derived from T7 phage gene 10B
   2551..2598    +  terminator     T7 terminator: transcription terminator for bacteriophage T7 RNA polymerase
   2635..3090    +  rep_origin     f1 ori (sequence partly withheld): f1 bacteriophage origin of replication; arrow indicates direction of (+) strand synthesis
   3116..3220    +  promoter       AmpR promoter: bla
   3221..4081    +  CDS            AmpR: β-lactamase; bla; confers resistance to ampicillin, carbenicillin, and related antibiotics
   4252..4840    +  rep_origin     ori: high-copy-number ColE1/pMB1/pBR322/pUC origin of replication
   5026..5165    -  misc_feature   bom: basis of mobility region from pBR322
   5267..5458    -  CDS            rop: Rop protein, which maintains plasmids at low copy number; rop
   5475..5855    +  CDS            YPB1_ECOLX: Protein predicted: Swiss-Prot protein existence level 4. From Escherichia coli.
   5927..6218    -  CDS            TcR (fragment): tetracycline efflux protein; tet; confers resistance to tetracycline
   6233..6254    -  protein_bind   CAP binding site: CAP binding activates transcription in the presence of cAMP. E. coli catabolite activator protein
   6267..1008    -  CDS            lacI (across the origin): lac repressor; lacI; The lac repressor binds to the lac operator to inhibit transcription in E. coli. This inhibition can be relieved by adding lactose or isopropyl-β-D-thiogalactopyranoside (IPTG).
