[The description below was written by a language model from this plasmid's Addgene catalogue record and pLannotate feature annotations shown in this document.]
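Description:
pET303-ColE1-TR-del1-40 is a bacterial expression plasmid built on the Invitrogen pET303 backbone, about 6.3 kb in total, for T7-driven production of a truncated colicin E1 fragment in E. coli. It is selected with ampicillin through the bla β-lactamase gene and replicates from a pBR322/ColE1-type origin. The backbone also carries the rop gene and the bom mobility region, consistent with the low copy number given in the catalogue entry. An f1 origin is also present, along with short non-functional remnants of the tetracycline resistance gene left over from the pBR322 lineage.

The insert, introduced by Gibson cloning, encodes residues 41–364 of colicin E1. This span covers the translocation (T) and receptor-binding (R) domains but lacks the first 40 N-terminal residues and the remainder of the protein beyond these two domains. Its coding sequence sits downstream of a T7 promoter with an adjacent lac operator and the T7 gene 10 ribosome binding site, and it is followed by a C-terminal 6xHis tag for affinity purification and the T7 terminator. The short hit to a T7 gene 10-derived solubility tag just before the terminator lies beyond the His tag and is probably residual vector sequence rather than part of the product. A plasmid-borne lacI gene supplies lac repressor, so expression stays repressed until induced with IPTG in a host that provides T7 RNA polymerase.

The associated work concerns how colicin E1 engages and plugs the outer-membrane channel TolC. The construct is suited to producing purified N-terminally deleted T–R protein, for example to test the contribution of the first 40 residues, although the record does not state the specific assays used.
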