Addgene plasmid #180236: pET303-ColE1-TR-del1-40
Purpose: Expresses T and R domains of Colicin E1 with N-terminal 40 residue deletion (residues 41-364)
Depositing lab: Joanna Slusky. Depositing organization: University of Kansas. Publication: Colicin E1 opens its hinge to plug TolC. Budiardjo SJ, Stevens JJ, Calkins AL, Ikujuni AP, Wimalasena VK, Firlar E, Case DA, Biteen JS, Kaelber JT, Slusky JSG. Elife. 2022 Feb 24;11. pii: 73297. doi: 10.7554/eLife.73297. PubMed 35199644.
Backbone
  Vector backbone: pET303
  Backbone manufacturer: Invitrogen
  Backbone size w/o insert (bp): 5340
  Total vector size (bp): 6342
  Vector type: Bacterial Expression
Growth in bacteria
  Bacterial resistance: Ampicillin, 100 μg/mL
  Growth temperature: 37°C
  Growth strain: DH5alpha
  Copy number: Low Copy
Gene/Insert
  Gene/Insert name: Colicin E1 (alt name: ColE1)
  Species: Synthetic; E. coli
  Insert size (bp): 1002
  Mutation: Truncation of ColE1 containing T and R domains (residues 41-364 ) with deletion of N-terminal 40 residues
  GenBank ID: AAA59418.1
  Promoter: T7
  Tag / fusion protein: 6x His-tag (C terminal on insert)
  Cloning method: Gibson Cloning
  Sequencing primers: 5′ T7 forward; 3′ T7 term
Terms and licenses: Academic/Nonprofit Terms; Industry Terms: Not Available to Industry
Depositor comments: Please visit https://doi.org/10.1101/692251 for bioRxiv preprint.
How to cite: pET303-ColE1-TR-del1-40 was a gift from Joanna Slusky (Addgene plasmid # 180236 ; http://n2t.net/addgene:180236 ; RRID:Addgene_180236)
